Addgene plasmid #218313: pMV-SB100X-10 kb
Purpose: Donor plasmid of SB100X Transposon with 10 kb cargo gene
Depositing lab: Haoyi Wang. Depositing organization: Institute of Zoology, Chinese Academy of Sciences. Publication: Heterologous survey of 130 DNA transposons in human cells highlights their functional divergence and expands the genome engineering toolbox. Zhang T, Tan S, Tang N, Li Y, Zhang C, Sun J, Guo Y, Gao H, Cai Y, Sun W, Wang C, Fu L, Ma H, Wu Y, Hu X, Zhang X, Gee P, Yan W, Zhao Y, Chen Q, Guo B, Wang H, Zhang YE. Cell. 2024 Jul 11;187(14):3741-3760.e30. doi: 10.1016/j.cell.2024.05.007. Epub 2024 Jun 5. PubMed 38843831.
Backbone
  Vector backbone: pMV
  Vector type: Mammalian Expression
Growth in bacteria
  Bacterial resistance: Ampicillin, 100 μg/mL
  Growth temperature: 37°C
  Growth strain: DH5alpha
  Copy number: High Copy
Gene/Insert
  Gene/Insert name: 10 kb cargo gene
  Species: Synthetic
  Cloning method: Restriction Enzyme; 5′ cloning site Unknown (unknown if destroyed); 3′ cloning site Unknown (unknown if destroyed)
Terms and licenses: Academic/Nonprofit Terms; Industry Terms: Not Available to Industry
How to cite: pMV-SB100X-10 kb was a gift from Haoyi Wang (Addgene plasmid # 218313 ; http://n2t.net/addgene:218313 ; RRID:Addgene_218313)
