[The description below was written by a language model from this plasmid's Addgene catalogue record and pLannotate feature annotations shown in this document.]
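Description:
pMV-SB100X-10 kb is a Sleeping Beauty transposon donor plasmid on the pMV backbone, catalogued as a mammalian expression vector carrying a synthetic cargo of about 10 kb. The full sequence is 12,843 nt. It is propagated in E. coli through a high-copy ColE1/pUC-type origin and selected with ampicillin via the β-lactamase gene and its promoter. Short hits annotated as "SB100X fragments" lie on either side of the bacterial ori/AmpR segment. These probably mark the transposon terminal regions that bound the cargo rather than any transposase coding sequence. No intact transposase gene is annotated, so SB100X would presumably have to be provided in trans from a separate source.

The annotated cargo holds several units. A mouse PGK promoter drives a puromycin resistance gene followed by EGFP and a bGH polyadenylation signal, which allows drug selection and fluorescent scoring of cells. How the two coding regions are linked is not annotated. Downstream, an EF-1α core promoter with its intron A precedes a CD8A fragment positioned like a leader, mouse heavy-chain and light-chain variable-region matches, and CD28 and CD3ζ fragments. This layout resembles a CD28/CD3ζ chimeric antigen receptor, though the record does not name it or its target antigen. A reverse-oriented SV40 poly(A) signal follows. The rest of the cargo includes human β-globin exon, intron and poly(A) sequences and other small fragment matches, which may bring the cargo to its stated size, although the record does not say so.

The associated study surveyed DNA transposons in human cells, so this donor was likely used to test SB100X transposition with a large payload.
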