Features (pLannotate 1.2.2; 30 found; start..end, strand, type, name):
      2..88      +  CDS            LV1C_MOUSE (fragment): Experimental evidence at protein level: Swiss-Prot protein existence level 1. From Mus musculus (Mouse).
    224..427     +  CDS            CD28 (fragment): CD28_HUMAN - Experimental evidence at protein level: Swiss-Prot protein existence level 1. Involved in T-cell activation, the induction of cell proliferation and cytokine production and promotion of T-cell survival. Enhances the production of IL4 and IL10 in T-cells in conjunction with TCR/CD3 ligation and CD40L costimulation (PubMed:8617933). Isoform 3 enhances CD40L-mediated activation of NF-kappa-B and kinases MAPK8 and PAK2 in T-cells (PubMed:15067037). From Homo sapiens (Human).
    428..763     +  CDS            CD247 (fragment): CD3Z_HUMAN - Also known as CD3Z, T3Z, TCRZ. Experimental evidence at protein level: Swiss-Prot protein existence level 1. Part of the TCR-CD3 complex present on T-lymphocyte cell surface that plays an essential role in adaptive immune response. When antigen presenting cells (APCs) activate T-cell receptor (TCR), TCR- mediated signals are transmitted across the cell membrane by the CD3 chains CD3D, CD3E, CD3G and CD3Z. All CD3 chains contain immunoreceptor tyrosine-based activation motifs (ITAMs) in their cytoplasmic domain. Upon TCR engagement, these motifs become phosphorylated by Src family
    797..878     -  polyA_signal   SV40 poly(A) signal: SV40 polyadenylation signal
    901..969     -  CDS            large T antigen (fragment): large T antigen from SV40 (simian virus 40)
   1241..1258    -  promoter       LEU2 promoter (fragment): S. cerevisiae LEU2
   1893..2093    +  CDS            C9orf85 (fragment): CI085_HUMAN - Experimental evidence at protein level: Swiss-Prot protein existence level 1. From Homo sapiens (Human).
   3929..4024    +  CDS            HBB (fragment): HBB_HUMAN - Experimental evidence at protein level: Swiss-Prot protein existence level 1. [Spinorphin]: functions as an endogenous inhibitor of enkephalin-degrading enzymes such as DPP3, and as a selective antagonist of the P2RX3 receptor which is involved in pain signaling, these properties implicate it as a regulator of pain and inflammation. From Homo sapiens (Human).
   4056..4370    +  CDS            HBB (fragment): HBB_HAPGR - Experimental evidence at protein level: Swiss-Prot protein existence level 1. Involved in oxygen transport from the lung to the various peripheral tissues. From Hapalemur griseus (Gray gentle lemur) (Eastern lesser bamboo lemur).
   4374..4462    +  intron         β-globin intron (fragment): internally truncated intron from human β-globin
   4832..5223    +  intron         β-globin intron (fragment): internally truncated intron from human β-globin
   5227..5349    +  CDS            HBB: HBB_COLGU - Experimental evidence at transcript level: Swiss-Prot protein existence level 2. Involved in oxygen transport from the lung to the various peripheral tissues. From Colobus guereza (Mantled guereza) (Eastern black-and-white colobus monkey).
   5353..5747    +  polyA_signal   β-globin poly(A): human β-globin polyadenylation signal
   5848..5919    +  CDS            SB100X (fragment): hyperactive variant of the Sleeping Beauty transposase (Mátés et al., 2009)
   6387..6975    -  rep_origin     ori: high-copy-number ColE1/pMB1/pBR322/pUC origin of replication
   7146..8006    -  CDS            AmpR: β-lactamase; bla; confers resistance to ampicillin, carbenicillin, and related antibiotics
   8007..8111    -  promoter       AmpR promoter: bla
   8203..8223    -  CDS            lacZα (fragment): LacZα fragment of β-galactosidase; lacZ fragment
   8562..8605    -  CDS            SB100X (fragment): hyperactive variant of the Sleeping Beauty transposase (Mátés et al., 2009)
   8605..8638    -  CDS            SB100X (fragment): hyperactive variant of the Sleeping Beauty transposase (Mátés et al., 2009)
   8673..9172    +  promoter       PGK promoter: mouse phosphoglycerate kinase 1 promoter
   9197..9791    +  CDS            PuroR (fragment): puromycin N-acetyltransferase; pac from Streptomyces alboniger; confers resistance to puromycin
   9855..10574   +  CDS            EGFP: the original enhanced GFP (Yang et al., 1996) mammalian codon-optimized
  10602..10826   +  polyA_signal   bGH poly(A) signal: bovine growth hormone polyadenylation signal
  10891..11102   +  promoter       EF-1α core promoter: core promoter for human elongation factor EF-1α
  11103..11212   +  intron         EF-1α intron A (fragment): intron upstream of the start codon of human EF-1α
  11838..12041   +  intron         EF-1α intron A: truncated intron upstream of the start codon of human EF-1α
  12098..12157   +  CDS            CD8A (fragment): CD8A_HUMAN - Also known as MAL. Experimental evidence at protein level: Swiss-Prot protein existence level 1. Integral membrane glycoprotein that plays an essential role in the immune response and serves multiple functions in responses against both external and internal offenses. In T-cells, functions primarily as a coreceptor for MHC class I molecule:peptide complex. The antigens presented by class I peptides are derived from cytosolic proteins while class II derived from extracellular proteins. Interacts simultaneously with the T-cell receptor (TCR) and the MHC class I proteins presented by
  12161..12526   +  CDS            HVM46_MOUSE (fragment): Experimental evidence at protein level: Swiss-Prot protein existence level 1. From Mus musculus (Mouse).
  12584..1       +  CDS            IGLV5-48 (fragment) (across the origin): LV548_HUMAN - Experimental evidence at protein level: Swiss-Prot protein existence level 1. Probable non-functional open reading frame (ORF) of V region of the variable domain of immunoglobulin light chains (PubMed:24600447). Non-functional ORF generally cannot participate in the synthesis of a productive immunoglobulin chain due to altered V- (D)-J or switch recombination and/or splicing site (at mRNA level) and/or conserved amino acid change (protein level) (PubMed:9619395). Immunoglobulins, also known as antibodies, are membrane-bound or secreted glycoproteins produced by B lymphocytes. In
>Addgene plasmid #218313 | pMV-SB100X-10 kb | addgene full sequence | sequence record 443593 | Addgene NGS Result
CAGGTCCGAGGACGAGGCCGATTATTACTGTATGATTTGGCATAGTTCAGCCGCTGTTTTCGGTGGAGGC
ACGCAACTGACAGTGCTGACCACGACGCCAGCGCCGCGACCACCAACACCGGCGCCCACCATCGCGTCGC
AGCCCCTGTCCCTGCGCCCAGAGGCGTGCCGGCCAGCGGCGGGGGGCGCAGTGCACACGAGGGGGCTGGA
CTTCGCCTGTGATTTTTGGGTGCTGGTGGTGGTTGGGGGAGTCCTGGCTTGCTATAGCTTGCTAGTAACA
GTGGCCTTTATTATTTTCTGGGTGAGGAGTAAGAGGAGCAGGCTCCTGCACAGTGACTACATGAACATGA
CTCCCCGCCGCCCCGGGCCCACCCGCAAGCATTACCAGCCCTATGCCCCACCACGCGACTTCGCAGCCTA
TCGCTCCAGAGTGAAGTTCAGCAGGAGCGCAGACGCCCCCGCGTACCAGCAGGGCCAGAACCAGCTCTAT
AACGAGCTCAATCTAGGACGAAGAGAGGAGTACGATGTTTTGGACAAGAGACGTGGCCGGGACCCTGAGA
TGGGGGGAAAGCCGAGAAGGAAGAACCCTCAGGAAGGCCTGTACAATGAACTGCAGAAAGATAAGATGGC
GGAGGCCTACAGTGAGATTGGGATGAAAGGCGAGCGCCGGAGGGGCAAGGGGCACGATGGCCTTTACCAG
GGTCTCAGTACAGCCACCAAGGACACCTACGACGCCCTTCACATGCAGGCCCTGCCCCCTCGCATCGATT
GAGTTTGGACAAACCACAACTAGAATGCAGTGAAAAAAATGCTTTATTTGTGAAATTTGTGATGCTATTG
CTTTATTTGTAACCATTATAAGCTGCAATAAACAAGTTAACAACAACAATTGCATTCATTTTATGTTTCA
GGTTCAGGGGGAGGTGTGGGAGGTTTTTTAAAGCAAGTAAAACCTCTACAAATGTGGTACTTAAGAGGGG
GAGACCAAAGGGAAGCTTCCTTTTGCCACCTAGCTGTCCAGGGGTGCCTTAAAATGGCAAACAAGGTTTG
TTTTCTTTTCCTGTTTTCATGCCTTCCTCTTCCATATCCTTGTTTCATATTAATACATGTGTATAGATCC
TAAAAATCTATACACATGTATTAATAAAGCCTGATTCTGCCGCTTCTAGGTATAGAGGCCACCTGCAAGA
TAAATATTTGATTCACAATAACTAATCATTCTATGGCAATTGATAACAACAAATATATATATATATATAT
ATATACGTATATGTATATATATATATATATATATTCAGGAAATAATATATTCTAGAATATGTCACATTCT
GTCTCAGGCATCCATTTTCTTTATGATGCCGTTTGAGGTGGAGTTTTAGTCAGGTGGTCAGCTTCTCCTT
TTTTTTGCCATCTGCCCTGTAAGCATCCTGCTGGGGACCCAGATAGGAGTCATCACTCTAGGCTGAGAAC
ATCTGGGCACACACCCTAAGCCTCAGCATGACTCATCATGACTCAGCATTGCTGTGCTTGAGCCAGAAGG
TTTGCTTAGAAGGTTACACAGAACCAGAAGGCGGGGGTGGGGCACTGACCCCGACAGGGGCCTGGCCAGA
ACTGCTCATGCTTGGACTATGGGAGGTCACTAATGGAGACACACAGAAATGTAACAGGAACTAAGGAAAA
ACTGAAGCTTATTTAATCAGAGATGAGGATGCTGGAAGGGATAGAGGGAGCTGAGCTTGTAAAAAGTATA
GTAATCATTCAGCAAATGGTTTTGAAGCACCTGCTGGATGCTAAACACTATTTTCAGTGCTTGAATCATA
AATAAGAATAAAACATGTATCTTATTCCCCACAAGAGTCCAAGTAAAAAATAACAGTTAATTATAATGTG
CTCTGTCCCCCAGGCTGGAGTGCAGTGGCACGATCTCAGCTCACTGCAACCTCCGCCTCCCGGGTTCAAG
CAATTCTCCTGCCTCAGCCACCCTAATAGCTGGGATTACAGGTGCACACCACCATGCCAGGCTAATTTTT
GTACTTTTTGTAGAGGCAGGGTATCACCATGTTGTCCAAGATGGTCTTGAACTCCTGAGCTCCAAGCAGT
CCACCCACCTCAGCCTCCCAAAGTGCTGGGATTACAGGTGTGAGACACCATGCCCAGATTTTCCATATTT
AATAGAGGTATTTATGGGATGGGGGAAAAGAATGTTTCTCTCACTGTGGATTATTTTAGAGAGTGGAGAA
TGGTCAAGATTTTTTTAAAAATTAAGAAAACATAAGTTGGACCTTGAGAAATGAAAATTTATTTTTTTGT
TGGAGGATACCCATTCTCTATCTCCCATCAGGGCAAGCTGTAAGGAACTGGCTAAGACACGGTGAGACAG
AGTGACTTAGTCTTAGAGGCCCCACTGGTACAAGCTTTCATTAAAAAAAGTCTAACCAGCTGCATTCGAC
TTTGACTGCAGCAGCTGGTTAGAAGGTTCTACTGGAGGAGGGTCCCAGCCCATTGCTAAATTAACATCAG
GCTCTGAGACTGGCAGTATATCTCTAACAGTGGTTGATGCTATCTTCTGGAACTTGCCTGCTACATTGAG
ACCACTGACCCATACATAGGAAGCCCATAGCTCTGTCCTGAACTGTTAGGCCACTGGTCCAGAGAGTGTG
CATCTCCTTTGATCCTCATAATAACCCTATGAGATAGACACAATTATTACTCTTACTTTATAGATGATGA
TCCTGAAAACATAGGAGTCAAGGCACTTGCCCCTAGCTGGGGGTATAGGGGAGCAGTCCCATGTAGTAGT
AGAATGAAAAATGCTGCTATGCTGTGCCTCCCCCACCTTTCCCATGTCTGCCCTCTACTCATGGTCTATC
TCTCCTGGCTCCTGGGAGTCATGGACTCCACCCAGCACCACCAACCTGACCTAACCACCTATCTGAGCCT
GCCAGCCTATAACCCATCTGGGCCCTGATAGCTGGTGGCCAGCCCTGACCCCACCCCACCCTCCCTGGAA
CCTCTGATAGACACATCTGGCACACCAGCTCGCAAAGTCACCGTGAGGGTCTTGTGTTTGCTGAGTCAAA
ATTCCTTGAAATCCAAGTCCTTAGAGACTCCTGCTCCCAAATTTACAGTCATAGACTTCTTCATGGCTGT
CTCCTTTATCCACAGAATGATTCCTTTGCTTCATTGCCCCATCCATCTGATCCTCCTCATCAGTGCAGCA
CAGGGCCCATGAGCAGTAGCTGCAGAGTCTCACATAGGTCTGGCACTGCCTCTGACATGTCCGACCTTAG
GCAAATGCTTGACTCTTCTGAGCTCAGTCTTGTCATGGCAAAATAAAGATAATAATAGTGTTTTTTTATG
GAGTTAGCGTGAGGATGGAAAACAATAGCAAAATTGATTAGACTATAAAAGGTCTCAACAAATAGTAGTA
GATTTTATCATCCATTAATCCTTCCCTCTCCTCTCTTACTCATCCCATCACGTATGCCTCTTAATTTTCC
CTTACCTATAATAAGAGTTATTCCTCTTATTATATTCTTCTTATAGTGATTCTGGATATTAAAGTGGGAA
TGAGGGGCAGGCCACTAACGAAGAAGATGTTTCTCAAAGAAGCGTAAATACACTTGCAAAGGAGGATGTT
TTTAGTAGCAATTTGTACTGATGGTATGGGGCCAAGAGATATATCTTAGAGGGAGGGCTGAGGGTTTGAA
GTCCAACTCCTAAGCCAGTGCCAGAAGAGCCAAGGACAGGTACGGCTGTCATCACTTAGACCTCACCCTG
TGGAGCCACACCCTAGGGTTGGCCAATCTACTCCCAGGAGCAGGGAGGGCAGGAGCCAGGGCTGGGCATA
AAAGTCAGGGCAGAGCCATCTATTGCTTACATTTGCTTCTGACACAACTGTGTTCACTAGCAACCTCAAA
CAGACACCATGGTGCACCTGACTCCTGAGGAGAAGTCTGCCGTTACTGCCCTGTGGGGCAAGGTGAACGT
GGATGAAGTTGGTGGTGAGGCCCTGGGCAGGTTGGTATCAAGGTTACAAGACAGGTTTAAGGAGACCAAT
AGAAACTGGGCATGTGGAGACAGAGAAGACTCTTGGGTTTCTGATAGGCACTGACTCTCTCTGCCTATTG
GTCTATTTTCCCACCCTTAGGCTGCTGGTGGTCTACCCTTGGACCCAGAGGTTCTTTGAGTCCTTTGGGG
ATCTGTCCACTCCTGATGCTGTTATGGGCAACCCTAAGGTGAAGGCTCATGGCAAGAAAGTGCTCGGTGC
CTTTAGTGATGGCCTGGCTCACCTGGACAACCTCAAGGGCACCTTTGCCACACTGAGTGAGCTGCACTGT
GACAAGCTGCACGTGGATCCTGAGAACTTCAGGGTGAGTCTATGGGACCCTTGATGTTTTCTTTCCCCTT
CTTTTCTATGGTTAAGTTCATGTCATAGGAAGGGGAGAAGTAACAGGGTACAGTTTAGAATGGGAAACAG
ACGAATGATTGCATCAGTGTGGAAGTCTCAGGATCGTTTTAGTTTCTTTTATTTGCTGTTCATAACAATT
GTTTTCTTTTGTTTAATTCTTGCTTTCTTTTTTTTTCTTCTCCGCAATTTTTACTATTATACTTAATGCC
TTAACATTGTGTATAACAAAAGGAAATATCTCTGAGATACATTAAGTAACTTAAAAAAAAACTTTACACA
GTCTGCCTAGTACATTACTATTTGGAATATATGTGTGCTTATTTGCATATTCATAATCTCCCTACTTTAT
TTTCTTTTATTTTTAATTGATACATAATCATTATACATATTTATGGGTTAAAGTGTAATGTTTTAATATG
TGTACACATATTGACCAAATCAGGGTAATTTTGCATTTGTAATTTTAAAAAATGCTTTCTTCTTTTAATA
TACTTTTTTGTTTATCTTATTTCTAATACTTTCCCTAATCTCTTTCTTTCAGGGCAATAATGATACAATG
TATCATGCCTCTTTGCACCATTCTAAAGAATAACAGTGATAATTTCTGGGTTAAGGCAATAGCAATATTT
CTGCATATAAATATTTCTGCATATAAATTGTAACTGATGTAAGAGGTTTCATATTGCTAATAGCAGCTAC
AATCCAGCTACCATTCTGCTTTTATTTTATGGTTGGGATAAGGCTGGATTATTCTGAGTCCAAGCTAGGC
CCTTTTGCTAATCATGTTCATACCTCTTATCTTCCTCCCACAGCTCCTGGGCAACGTGCTGGTCTGTGTG
CTGGCCCATCACTTTGGCAAAGAATTCACCCCACCAGTGCAGGCTGCCTATCAGAAAGTGGTGGCTGGTG
TGGCTAATGCCCTGGCCCACAAGTATCACTAAGCTCGCTTTCTTGCTGTCCAATTTCTATTAAAGGTTCC
TTTGTTCCCTAAGTCCAACTACTAAACTGGGGGATATTATGAAGGGCCTTGAGCATCTGGATTCTGCCTA
ATAAAAAACATTTATTTTCATTGCAATGATGTATTTAAATTATTTCTGAATATTTTACTAAAAAGGGAAT
GTGGGAGGTCAGTGCATTTAAAACATAAAGAAATGAAGAGCTAGTTCAAACCTTGGGAAAATACACTATA
TCTTAAACTCCATGAAAGAAGGTGAGGCTGCAAACAGCTAATGCACATTGGCAACAGCCCCTGATGCCTA
TGCCTTATTCATCCCTCAGAAAAGGATTCAAGTAGAGGCTTGATTTGGAGGTTAAAGTTTTGCTATGCTG
TATTTTACATTACTTATTGTTTTAGCTGTCCTCATGGGCCCTCGAGCCTTGAAATACATCCACAGGTACA
CCTCCAATTGACTCAAATGATGTCAATTAGTCTATCAGAAGCTTGTGGAAGGCTACTCGAAATGTTTGAC
CCAAGTTAAACAATTTAAAGGCAATGCTACCAAATACTAATTGAGTGTATGTAAACTTCTGACCCACTGG
GAATGTGATGAAAGAAATAAAAGCTGAAATGAATCATTCTCTCTACTATTATTCTGATATTTCACATTCT
TAAAATAAAGTGGTGATCCTAACTGACCTAAGACAGGGAATTTTTACTAGGATTAAATGTCAGGAATTGT
GAAAAAGTGAGTTTAAATGTATTTGGCTAAGGTGTATGTAAACTTCCGACTTCAACTGTATAGGGGCCCA
GAGACGGAGTCACTGCCAACCGAGACGGTCATAGCTGTTTCCTGTGTGCCGCTTCCTCGCTCACTGACTC
GCTGCGCTCGGTCGTTCGGCTGCGGCGAGCGGTATCAGCTCACTCAAAGGCGGTAATACGGTTACCCACA
GAATCAGGGGATAACGCAGGAAAGAACATGTGAGCAAAAGGCCAGCAAAAGGCCAGGAACCGTAAAAAGG
CCGCGTTGCTGGCGTTTTTCCATAGGCTCCGCCCCCCTGACGAGCATCACAAAAATCGACGCTCAAGTCA
GAGGTGGCGAAACCCGACAGGACTATAAAGATACCAGGCGTTTCCCCCTGGAAGCTCCCTCGTGCGCTCT
CCTGTTCCGACCCTGCCGCTTACCGGATACCTGTCCGCCTTTCTCCCTTCGGGAAGCGTGGCGCTTTCTC
ATAGCTCACGCTGTAGGTATCTCAGTTCGGTGTAGGTCGTTCGCTCCAAGCTGGGCTGTGTGCACGAACC
CCCCGTTCAGCCCGACCGCTGCGCCTTATCCGGTAACTATCGTCTTGAGTCCAACCCGGTAAGACACGAC
TTATCGCCACTGGCAGCAGCCACTGGTAACAGGATTAGCAGAGCGAGGTATGTAGGCGGTGCTACAGAGT
TCTTGAAGTGGTGGCCTAACTACGGCTACACTAGAAGAACAGTATTTGGTATCTGCGCTCTGCTGAAGCC
AGTTACCTTCGGAAAAAGAGTTGGTAGCTCTTGATCCGGCAAACAAACCACCGCTGGTAGCGGTGGTTTT
TTTGTTTGCAAGCAGCAGATTACGCGCAGAAAAAAAGGATCTCAAGAAGATCCTTTGATCTTTTCTACGG
GGTCTGACGCTCAGTGGAACGAAAACTCACGTTAAGGGATTTTGGTCATGAGATTATCAAAAAGGATCTT
CACCTAGATCCTTTTAAATTAAAAATGAAGTTTTAAATCAATCTAAAGTATATATGAGTAAACTTGGTCT
GACAGTTACCAATGCTTAATCAGTGAGGCACCTATCTCAGCGATCTGTCTCTTTCGTTCATCCATAGTTG
CCTGACTCCCCGTCGTGTAGATAACTACGATACGGGAGGGCTTACCATCTGGCCCCAGTGCTGCAATAAT
ACCGCGGGACCCACGCTCACCGGCTCCAGATTTATCAGCAATAAACCAGCCAGCCGGAAGGGCCGAGCGC
AGAAGTGGTCCTGCAACTTTATCCGCCTCCATCCAGTCTATTAATTGTTGCCGGGAAGCTAGAGTAAGTA
GTTCGCCAGTTAATAGTTTGCGCAACGTTGTTGCCATCGCTACAGGCATCGTGGTATCACGCTCGTCGTT
TGGTATGGCTTCATTCAGCTCCGGTTCCCAACGATCAAGGCGAGTTACATGATCCCCCATGTTGCGCAAA
AAAGCGGTTAGCTCCTTCGGTCCTCCGATCGTTGTCAGAAGTAAGTTGGCCGCCGTGTTATCACTCATGG
TTATGGCAGCACTACATAATTCTCTTACTGTCATGCCATCCGTAAGATGCTTTTCTGTGACTGGTGAGTA
CTCAACCAAGTCATTCTGAGAATAGTGTATGCGGCGACCGAGTTGCTCTTGCCCGGCGTCAATACGGGAT
AATACCGCGCCACATAGCAGAACTTTAAAAGTGCTCATCATTGGAAAACGTTCTTCGGGGCGAAAACTCT
CAAGGATCTTACCGCTGTTGAGATCCAGTTCGATGTAACCCACTCGTGCACCCAACTGATCTTCAGCATC
TTTTACTTTCACCAGCGTTTCTGGGTGAGCAAAAACAGGAAGGCAAAATGCCGCAAAAAAGGGAATAAGG
GCGACACGGAAATGTTGAATACTCATACTCTTCCTTTTTCAATATTATTGAAGCATTTATCAGGGTTATT
GTCTCATGAGCGGATACATATTTGAATGTATTTAGAAAAATAAACAAATAGGGGTTCCGCGCACATTTCC
CCGAAAAGTGCCACCTGACGTCTAAGAAACCATTATTATCATGACATTAACCTATAAAAATAGGCGTATC
ACGAGGCCCTTTCGTTGTAAAACGACGGCCAGTCGAACCACGCAATGCGTCTCGATCCGCAGTGTCTTGC
GTCTCTACTAGTCTATACAGTTGAAGTCGGAAGTTTACATACACTTAAGTTGGAGTCATTAAAACTCGTT
TTTCAACTACTCCACAAATTTCTTGTTAACAAACAATAGTTTTGGCAAGTCAGTTAGGACATCTACTTTG
TGCATGACACAAGTCATTTTTCCAACAATTGTTTACAGACAGATTATTTCACTTATAATTCACTGTATCA
CAATTCCAGTGGGTCAGAAGTTTACATACACTAAGTTGACTGTGCCTTTAAACAGCTTGGAAAATTCCAG
AAAATGATGTCATGGCTTTAGAAGCTTCCCACAATAAGTTGGGTGAATTTTGGCTCATTCCTCCTTTCTA
TAGGATTGAGGTCAGAGCTTTGTGATGGAATTCTGTGGAATACCGGTGCTAGCAATTCTACCGGGTAGGG
GAGGCGCTTTTCCCAAGGCAGTCTGGAGCATGCGCTTTAGCAGCCCCGCTGGGCACTTGGCGCTACACAA
GTGGCCTCTGGCCTCGCACACATTCCACATCCACCGGTAGGCGCCAACCGGCTCCGTTCTTTGGTGGCCC
CTTCGCGCCACCTTCTACTCCTCCCCTAGTCAGGAAGTTCCCCCCCGCCCCGCAGCTCGCGTCGTGCAGG
ACGTGACAAATGGAAGTAGCACGTCTCACTAGTCTCGTGCAGATGGACAGCACCGCTGAGCAATGGAAGC
GGGTAGGCCTTTGGGGCAGCGGCCAATAGCAGCTTTGCTCCTTCGCTTTCTGGGCTCAGAGGCTGGGAAG
GGGTGGGTCCGGGGGCGGGCTCAGGGGCGGGCTCAGGGGCGGGGCGGGCGCCCGAAGGTCCTCCGGAGGC
CCGGCATTCTGCACGCTTCAAAAGCGCACGTCTGCCGCGCTGTTCTCCTCTTCCTCATCTCCGGGCCTTT
CGACCTGCAGCCAACGCCACCATGGGGACCGAGTACAAGCCCACGGTGCGCCTCGCCACCCGCGACGACG
TCCCCCGGGCCGTACGCACCCTCGCCGCCGCGTTCGCCGACTACCCCGCCACGCGCCACACCGTCGACCC
GGACCGCCACATCGAGCGGGTCACCGAGCTGCAAGAACTCTTCCTCACGCGCGTCGGGCTCGACATCGGC
AAGGTGTGGGTCGCGGACGACGGCGCCGCGGTGGCGGTCTGGACCACGCCGGAGAGCGTCGAAGCGGGGG
CGGTGTTCGCCGAGATCGGCCCGCGCATGGCCGAGTTGAGCGGTTCCCGGCTGGCCGCGCAGCAACAGAT
GGAAGGCCTCCTGGCGCCGCACCGGCCCAAGGAGCCCGCGTGGTTCCTGGCCACCGTCGGCGTCTCGCCC
GACCACCAGGGCAAGGGTCTGGGCAGCGCCGTCGTGCTCCCCGGAGTGGAGGCGGCCGAGCGCGCCGGGG
TGCCCGCCTTCCTGGAGACCTCCGCGCCCCGCAACCTCCCCTTCTACGAGCGGCTCGGCTTCACCGTCAC
CGCCGACGTCGAGGTGCCCGAAGGACCGCGCACCTGGTGCATGACCCGCAAGCCCGGTGCCATCGATGCC
ACTAACTTCTCCCTGTTGAAACAAGCAGGGGATGTCGAAGAGAATCCCGGGCCAATGGTGAGCAAGGGCG
AGGAGCTGTTCACCGGGGTGGTGCCCATCCTGGTCGAGCTGGACGGCGACGTAAACGGCCACAAGTTCAG
CGTGTCCGGCGAGGGCGAGGGCGATGCCACCTACGGCAAGCTGACCCTGAAGTTCATCTGCACCACCGGC
AAGCTGCCCGTGCCCTGGCCCACCCTCGTGACCACCCTGACCTACGGCGTGCAGTGCTTCAGCCGCTACC
CCGACCACATGAAGCAGCACGACTTCTTCAAGTCCGCCATGCCCGAAGGCTACGTCCAGGAGCGCACCAT
CTTCTTCAAGGACGACGGCAACTACAAGACCCGCGCCGAGGTGAAGTTCGAGGGCGACACCCTGGTGAAC
CGCATCGAGCTGAAGGGCATCGACTTCAAGGAGGACGGCAACATCCTGGGGCACAAGCTGGAGTACAACT
ACAACAGCCACAACGTCTATATCATGGCCGACAAGCAGAAGAACGGCATCAAGGTGAACTTCAAGATCCG
CCACAACATCGAGGACGGCAGCGTGCAGCTCGCCGACCACTACCAGCAGAACACCCCCATCGGCGACGGC
CCCGTGCTGCTGCCCGACAACCACTACCTGAGCACCCAGTCCGCCCTGAGCAAAGACCCCAACGAGAAGC
GCGATCACATGGTCCTGCTGGAGTTCGTGACCGCCGCCGGGATCACTCTCGGCATGGACGAGCTGTACAA
GTAATTAATTAAGCTCGCTGATCAGCCTCGACTGTGCCTTCTAGTTGCCAGCCATCTGTTGTTTGCCCCT
CCCCCGTGCCTTCCTTGACCCTGGAAGGTGCCACTCCCACTGTCCTTTCCTAATAAAATGAGGAAATTGC
ATCGCATTGTCTGAGTAGGTGTCATTCTATTCTGGGGGGTGGGGTGGGGCAGGACAGCAAGGGGGAGGAT
TGGGAAGACAATAGCAGGCATGCTGGGGATGCGGTGGGCTCTATGGCTTCTGAGGGCGGCCGCCAATGGG
TACCTTGGTTAATTAACGTGAGGCTCCGGTGCCCGTCAGTGGGCAGAGCGCACATCGCCCACAGTCCCCG
AGAAGTTGGGGGGAGGGGTCGGCAATTGACCCGGTGCCTAGAGAAGGTGGCGCGGGGTAAACTGGGAAAG
TGATGTCGTGTACTGGCTCCGCCTTTTTCCCGAGGGTGGGGGAGAACCGTATATAAGTGCAGTAGTCGCC
GTGAACGTTCTTTTTCGCAACGGGTTTGCCGCCAGAACACAGGTAAGTGCCGTGTGTGGTTCCCGCGGGC
CTGGCCTCTTTACGGGTTATGGCCCTTGCGTGCCTTGAATTACTTCCACCTGGCTGCAGTACGTGATTCT
TGATCCCGAGCTTCGGGTTGGAAGTGGGTGGGAGAGTTCGAGGCCTTGCGCTTAAGGAGCCCCTTCGCCT
CGTGCTTGAGTTGAGGCCTGGCCTGGGCGCTGGGGCCGCCGCGTGCGAATCTGGTGGCACCTTCGCGCCT
GTCTCGCTGCTTTCGATAAGTCTCTAGCCATTTAAAATTTTTGATGACCTGCTGCGACGCTTTTTTTCTG
GCAAGATAGTCTTGTAAATGCGGGCCAAGATCTGCACACTGGTATTTCGGTTTTTGGGGCCGCGGGCGGC
GACGGGGCCCGTGCGTCCCAGCGCACATGTTCGGCGAGGCGGGGCCTGCGAGCGCGGCCACCGAGAATCG
GACGGGGGTAGTCTCAAGCTCGCCGGCCTGCTCTGGTGCCTGGCCTCGCGCCGCCGTGTATCGCCCCGCC
CTGGGCGGCAAGGCTGGCCCGGTCGGCACCAGTTGCGTGAGCGGAAAGATGGCCGCTTCCCGGCCCTGCT
GCAGGGAGCTCAAAATGGAGGACGCGGCGCTCGGGAGAGCGGGCGGGTGAGTCACCCACACAAAGGAAAA
GGGCCTTTCCGTCCTCAGCCGTCGCTTCATGTGACTCCACTGAGTACCGGGCGCCGTCCAGGCACCTCGA
TTAGTTCTCGAGCTTTTGGAGTACGTCGTCTTTAGGTTGGGGGGAGGGGTTTTATGCGATGGAGTTTCCC
CACACTGAGTGGGTGGAGACTGAAGTTAGGCCAGCTTGGCACTTGATGTAATTCTCCTTGGAATTTGCCC
TTTTTGAGTTTGGATCTTGGTTCATTCTCAAGCCTCAGACAGTGGTTCAAAGTTTTTTTCTTCCATTTCA
GGTGTCGTGAGGGATCCACCGGTCGCCACCATGGATTACAAAGACGATGACGATAAGGCCTTACCAGTGA
CCGCCTTGCTCCTGCCGCTGGCCTTGCTGCTCCACGCCGCCAGGCCGCAAGTGCAACTCCAACAATCTGG
CCCCGGTCTGGTCACTCCTTCCCAGACTCTTAGTCTTACCTGTGCCATATCAGGTGATTCAGTGAGTAGT
AACTCCGCGACATGGAATTGGATCAGGCAGTCCCCCAGTCGAGGGTTGGAATGGCTCGGTAGAACATACT
ACCGCAGTAAATGGTATAATGATTATGCTGTAAGTGTGAAAAGCAGGATGTCTATAAATCCAGATACTTC
CAAAAACCAGTTCTCTCTTCAGCTTAATAGTGTAACTCCCGAAGACACAGCTGTTTACTATTGTGCGCGG
GGTATGATGACTTACTACTATGGTATGGACGTTTGGGGACAAGGTACAACCGTCACCGTGTCCAGTGGGA
TCCTGGGCTCAGGCGGTGGAGGTTCCGGTGGGGGCGGGTCCGGAGGGGGGGGTAGCCAACCTGTTCTCAC
GCAATCATCCTCCCTCAGTGCAAGCCCCGGTGCCTCCGCTTCTTTGACGTGTACACTGAGGTCAGGAATC
AATGTAGGGCCTTACAGGATCTACTGGTATCAGCAAAAACCAGGTTCTCCTCCCCAATACCTTCTCAATT
ACAAGAGCGACTCAGATAAGCAGCAGGGATCTGGAGTTCCATCAAGGTTTAGTGGATCTAAAGACGCAAG
CGCCAATGCGGGTGTGCTGCTCATCTCAGGTCT
